Addgene plasmid #154935: pNT-1
Purpose: 1 designed non-target site
Depositing lab: Michael Lynch. Depositing organization: Duke University. Publication: CRISPR-Cas "Non-Target" Sites Inhibit On-Target Cutting Rates. Moreb EA, Hutmacher M, Lynch MD. CRISPR J. 2020 Dec;3(6):550-561. doi: 10.1089/crispr.2020.0065. PubMed 33346713.
Backbone
  Vector backbone: pSMART-HCKan
  Vector type: Bacterial Expression
Growth in bacteria
  Bacterial resistance: Kanamycin, 50 μg/mL
  Growth temperature: 37°C
  Growth strain: DH5alpha
  Copy number: High Copy
Gene/Insert
  Gene/Insert name: 1 designed non-target sites
Terms and licenses: Academic/Nonprofit Terms; Industry Terms: Not Available to Industry
How to cite: pNT-1 was a gift from Michael Lynch (Addgene plasmid # 154935 ; http://n2t.net/addgene:154935 ; RRID:Addgene_154935)
