[The description below was written by a language model from this plasmid's Addgene catalogue record and pLannotate feature annotations shown in this document.]
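Description:
pNT-1 is a small (about 2 kb) high-copy bacterial plasmid built on the pSMART-HCKan backbone and carrying a single designed CRISPR-Cas "non-target" site. It is propagated in E. coli through a ColE1/pUC-type origin of replication and selected with kanamycin. Resistance comes from an aph(3')-Ia aminoglycoside phosphotransferase gene, which the feature table places directly downstream of a cat gene promoter. In keeping with the pSMART design, the functional modules are insulated by transcription terminators. A bidirectional tonB terminator sits upstream of the marker cassette, a T7 early terminator follows the kanamycin gene, and a T3 early terminator flanks the origin. These elements limit read-through transcription into or out of the cloning region.

The payload is not an expressed gene, although the vector is catalogued as a bacterial expression type. No promoter, coding sequence or tag associated with the insert is annotated, and the non-target site does not appear in the automated feature table. It presumably lies in the unannotated region outside the marker and origin, but the record does not state its position, its sequence or which guide RNA it relates to. The associated study examined how non-target sites inhibit on-target CRISPR-Cas cutting rates. Placing a defined number of such sites on a high-copy plasmid would be a way to vary their abundance in the cell. The "-1" in the name matches the single site described in the record and may indicate a series with varying site numbers, though the record does not confirm one.
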