Features (pLannotate 1.2.2; 6 found; start..end, strand, type, name):
    111..142     +  terminator     tonB terminator: bidirectional E. coli tonB-P14 transcription terminator
    143..245     +  promoter       cat promoter: promoter of the E. coli cat gene encoding chloramphenicol acetyltransferase
    246..1059    +  CDS            KanR (fragment): aminoglycoside phosphotransferase; aph(3')-Ia; confers resistance to kanamycin in bacteria or G418 (Geneticin®) in eukaryotes
   1082..1109    +  terminator     T7Te terminator: phage T7 early transcription terminator
   1121..1708    -  rep_origin     ori: high-copy-number ColE1/pMB1/pBR322/pUC origin of replication
   1730..1759    -  terminator     T3Te terminator: phage T3 early transcription terminator
>Addgene plasmid #154935 | pNT-1 | addgene full sequence | sequence record 311726 | Addgene NGS Result
GGATAAGGTGTTGATTGGACGATTACAGTCAGGAACCAGCCTCAGTGACGAATTCTCTAGATATCGCTCA
ATACTGACCATTTAAATCATACCTGACCTCCATAGCAGAAAGTCAAAAGCCTCCGACCGGAGGCTTTTGA
CTTGATCGGCACGTAAGAGGTTCCAACTTTCACCATAATGAAATAAGATCACTACCGGGCGTATTTTTTG
AGTTATCGAGATTTTCAGGAGCTAAGGAAGCTAAAATGAGCCATATTCAACGGGAAACGTCTTGCTCGAG
GCCGCGATTAAATTCCAACATGGATGCTGATTTATATGGGTATAAATGGGCTCGCGATAATGTCGGGCAA
TCAGGTGCGACAATCTATCGATTGTATGGGAAGCCCGATGCGCCAGAGTTGTTTCTGAAACATGGCAAAG
GTAGCGTTGCCAATGATGTTACAGATGAGATGGTCAGGCTAAACTGGCTGACGGAATTTATGCCTCTTCC
GACCATCAAGCATTTTATCCGTACTCCTGATGATGCATGGTTACTCACCACTGCGATCCCAGGGAAAACA
GCATTCCAGGTATTAGAAGAATATCCTGATTCAGGTGAAAATATTGTTGATGCGCTGGCAGTGTTCCTGC
GCCGGTTGCATTCGATTCCTGTTTGTAATTGTCCTTTTAACGGCGATCGCGTATTTCGTCTCGCTCAGGC
GCAATCACGAATGAATAACGGTTTGGTTGGTGCGAGTGATTTTGATGACGAGCGTAATGGCTGGCCTGTT
GAACAAGTCTGGAAAGAAATGCATAAGCTTTTGCCATTCTCACCGGATTCAGTCGTCACTCATGGTGATT
TCTCACTTGATAACCTTATTTTTGACGAGGGGAAATTAATAGGTTGTATTGATGTTGGACGAGTCGGAAT
CGCAGACCGATACCAGGATCTTGCCATCCTATGGAACTGCCTCGGTGAGTTTTCTCCTTCATTACAGAAA
CGGCTTTTTCAAAAATATGGTATTGATAATCCTGATATGAATAAATTGCAGTTTCACTTGATGCTCGATG
AGTTTTTCTGAGGGCCCAAATGTAATCACCTGGCTCACCTTCGGGTGGGCCTTTCTGCGTTGCTGGCGTT
TTTCCATAGGCTCCGCCCCCCTGACGAGCATCACAAAAATCGATGCTCAAGTCAGAGGTGGCGAAACCCG
ACAGGACTATAAAGATACCAGGCGTTTCCCCCTGGAAGCTCCCTCGTGCGCTCTCCTGTTCCGACCCTGC
CGCTTACCGGATACCTGTCCGCCTTTCTCCCTTCGGGAAGCGTGGCGCTTTCTCATAGCTCACGCTGTAG
GTATCTCAGTTCGGTGTAGGTCGTTCGCTCCAAGCTGGGCTGTGTGCACGAACCCCCCGTTCAGCCCGAC
CGCTGCGCCTTATCCGGTAACTATCGTCTTGAGTCCAACCCGGTAAGACACGACTTATCGCCACTGGCAG
CAGCCACTGGTAACAGGATTAGCAGAGCGAGGTATGTAGGCGGTGCTACAGAGTTCTTGAAGTGGTGGCC
TAACTACGGCTACACTAGAAGAACAGTATTTGGTATCTGCGCTCTGCTGAAGCCAGTTACCTCGGAAAAA
GAGTTGGTAGCTCTTGATCCGGCAAACAAACCACCGCTGGTAGCGGTGGTTTTTTTGTTTGCAAGCAGCA
GATTACGCGCAGAAAAAAAGGATCTCAAGAAGATCCTTTGATTTTCTACCGAAGAAAGGCCCACCCGTGA
AGGTGAGCCAGTGAGTTGATTGCAGTCCAGTTACGCTGGAGTCTGAGGCTCGTCCTGAATGATATCAAGC
TTGAATTCGTTTTCTGTGGCACGACTTCTCTGGACTGTTCTTATCAACTCCGAGGGTAGACTCAATCTGA
ATACTTTTCGTTACTGGACCCTGGCCGTGGGGTAAAACGGTTGGCGAACTACGATACGGAAGTAACAGTC
